Addgene plasmid #193157: PB-SRT-Puro_BC15
Purpose: Barcoded piggyBac self-reporting transposon with puromycin marker for mammalian calling cards
Depositing lab: Rob Mitra. Depositing organization: Washington University in Saint Louis. Publication: Measuring transcription factor binding and gene expression using barcoded self-reporting transposon calling cards and transcriptomes. Lalli M, Yen A, Thopte U, Dong F, Moudgil A, Chen X, Milbrandt J, Dougherty JD, Mitra RD. NAR Genom Bioinform. 2022 Aug 31;4(3):lqac061. doi: 10.1093/nargab/lqac061. eCollection 2022 Sep. PubMed 36062164.
Backbone
  Vector backbone: PB-SRT-Puro
  Vector type: Mammalian Expression
Growth in bacteria
  Bacterial resistance: Ampicillin, 100 μg/mL
  Growth temperature: 37°C
  Growth strain: NEB Stable
  Copy number: High Copy
Gene/Insert
  Gene/Insert name: Barcoded piggyBac Puro SRT
  Species: H. sapiens (human)
  Mutation: Barcode: GTGT
  Cloning method: Gibson Cloning
Terms and licenses: Academic/Nonprofit Terms; Industry Terms: Not Available to Industry
How to cite: PB-SRT-Puro_BC15 was a gift from Rob Mitra (Addgene plasmid # 193157 ; http://n2t.net/addgene:193157 ; RRID:Addgene_193157)
