[The description below was written by a language model from this plasmid's Addgene catalogue record and pLannotate feature annotations shown in this document.]
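Description:
PB-SRT-Puro_BC15 is a 5,032 nt high-copy mammalian expression plasmid that carries a barcoded piggyBac "self-reporting transposon" (SRT) for mammalian calling cards experiments. It is built on the PB-SRT-Puro backbone, which appears to be pBluescript-derived given the residual M13 ori, lacZα, T7 promoter and MCS fragments. It is propagated in E. coli through a ColE1/pUC-type origin and selected with ampicillin via the bla gene and its own promoter.

The annotated payload is a human EF-1α promoter, comprising the core promoter plus portions of intron A, that drives the puromycin N-acetyltransferase gene. This allows puromycin selection of mammalian cells that have taken up the transposon. The automated annotation does not mark the piggyBac terminal repeats, although the catalogue entry describes the insert as a piggyBac transposon, so they presumably flank this cassette in the unannotated regions.

No polyadenylation signal is annotated after PuroR, which fits the self-reporting design. In that design, transcripts from an integrated transposon read through the terminal repeat into neighbouring genomic DNA, so insertion sites can be recovered from RNA. A hammerhead ribozyme annotated downstream of the cassette would be expected to cleave transcripts from unintegrated plasmid, reducing background from non-transposed copies, although the record does not state this role. The short 5S rRNA and RSF ori fragment hits nearby are likely incidental similarity matches.

This plasmid is one member of a barcoded series and carries a distinguishing four-nucleotide barcode, introduced by Gibson cloning. When piggyBac transposase is fused to a transcription factor, insertions record the factor's binding sites. The barcode lets insertions from different samples or replicates be told apart, and the associated study pairs these binding measurements with transcriptome readouts.
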