Features (pLannotate 1.2.2; 14 found; start..end, strand, type, name):
      3..134     -  rep_origin     M13 ori (fragment): M13 bacteriophage origin of replication; arrow indicates direction of (+) strand synthesis
    155..311     -  CDS            lacZα (fragment): LacZα fragment of β-galactosidase; lacZ fragment
    320..338     +  promoter       T7 promoter: promoter for bacteriophage T7 RNA polymerase
    609..627     -  misc_feature   MCS (fragment): pBluescript multiple cloning site
    697..908     +  promoter       EF-1α core promoter: core promoter for human elongation factor EF-1α
    909..1022    +  intron         EF-1α intron A (fragment): intron upstream of the start codon of human EF-1α
   1648..1851    +  intron         EF-1α intron A: truncated intron upstream of the start codon of human EF-1α
   1874..2473    +  CDS            PuroR: puromycin N-acetyltransferase; pac from Streptomyces alboniger; confers resistance to puromycin
   2916..2968    +  ncRNA          Hammerhead 1: Accession: RF00163 - Hammerhead ribozyme (type I)
   3009..3127    +  ncRNA          5S rRNA: Accession: RF00001 - 5S ribosomal RNA
   3167..3207    -  rep_origin     RSF ori (fragment): Plasmids containing the RSF 1030 origin of replication can be propagated in E. coli cells that contain additional plasmids with compatible origins.
   3285..3873    -  rep_origin     ori: high-copy-number ColE1/pMB1/pBR322/pUC origin of replication
   4044..4904    -  CDS            AmpR: β-lactamase; bla; confers resistance to ampicillin, carbenicillin, and related antibiotics
   4905..5009    -  promoter       AmpR promoter: bla
>Addgene plasmid #193157 | PB-SRT-Puro_BC15 | addgene full sequence | sequence record 378638 | Addgene NGS Result
CTAAATTGTAAGCGTTAATATTTTGTTAAAATTCGCGTTAAATTTTTGTTAAATCAGCTCATTTTTTAAC
CAATAGGCCGAAATCGGCAAAATCCCTTATAAATCAAAAGAATAGACCGAGATAGGGTTGAGTGGCCGCT
ACAGGGCGCTCCCATTCGCCATTCAGGCTGCGCAACTGTTGGGAAGGGCGTTTCGGTGCGGGCCTCTTCG
CTATTACGCCAGCTGGCGAAAGGGGGATGTGCTGCAAGGCGATTAAGTTGGGTAACGCCAGGGTTTTCCC
AGTCACGACGTTGTAAAACGACGGCCAGTGAGCGCGACGTAATACGACTCACTATAGGGCGAATTGGCGG
AAGGCCGTCAAGGCCGCATTTAACCCTAGAAAGATAATCATATTGTGACGTACGTTAAAGATAATCATGT
GTAAAATTGACGCATGTGTTTTATCGGTCTGTATATCGAGGTTTATTTATTAATTTGAATAGATATTAAG
TTTTATTATATTTACACTTACATACTAATAATAAATTCAACAAACAATTTATTTATGTTTATTTATTTAT
TAAAAAAAACAAAAACTCAAAATTTCTTCTATAAAGTAACAAAACTTTTATCGAATTCCTGCAGCCCAGC
TTGATCTTAGGTCCCTCGACGAATTCTCTAGAGAAGAGCATGCGTGAGGCTCCGGTGCCCGTCAGTGGGC
AGAGCGCACATCGCCCACAGTCCCCGAGAAGTTGGGGGGAGGGGTCGGCAATTGAACCGGTGCCTAGAGA
AGGTGGCGCGGGGTAAACTGGGAAAGTGATGTCGTGTACTGGCTCCGCCTTTTTCCCGAGGGTGGGGGAG
AACCGTATATAAGTGCAGTAGTCGCCGTGAACGTTCTTTTTCGCAACGGGTTTGCCGCCAGAACACAGGT
AAGTGCCGTGTGTGGTTCCCGCGGGCCTGGCCTCTTTACGGGTTATGGCCCTTGCGTGCCTTGAATTACT
TCCACGCCCCTGGCTGCAGTACGTGATTCTTGATCCCGAGCTTCGGGTTGGAAGTGGGTGGGAGAGTTCG
AGGCCTTGCGCTTAAGGAGCCCCTTCGCCTCGTGCTTGAGTTGAGGCCTGGCTTGGGCGCTGGGGCCGCC
GCGTGCGAATCTGGTGGCACCTTCGCGCCTGTCTCGCTGCTTTCGATAAGTCTCTAGCCATTTAAAATTT
TTGATGACCTGCTGCGACGCTTTTTTTCTGGCAAGATAGTCTTGTAAATGCGGGCCAAGATCTGCACACT
GGTATTTCGGTTTTTGGGGCCGCGGGCGGCGACGGGGCCCGTGCGTCCCAGCGCACATGTTCGGCGAGGC
GGGGCCTGCGAGCGCGGCCACCGAGAATCGGACGGGGGTAGTCTCAAGCTGGCCGGCCTGCTCTGGTGCC
TGGCCTCGCGCCGCCGTGTATCGCCCCGCCCTGGGCGGCAAGGCTGGCCCGGTCGGCACCAGTTGCGTGA
GCGGAAAGATGGCCGCTTCCCGGCCCTGCTGCAGGGAGCTCAAAATGGAGGACGCGGCGCTCGGGAGAGC
GGGCGGGTGAGTCACCCACACAAAGGAAAAGGGCCTTTCCGTCCTCAGCCGTCGCTTCATGTGACTCCAC
GGAGTACCGGGCGCCGTCCAGGCACCTCGATTAGTTCTCGAGCTTTTGGAGTACGTCGTCTTTAGGTTGG
GGGGAGGGGTTTTATGCGATGGAGTTTCCCCACACTGAGTGGGTGGAGACTGAAGTTAGGCCAGCTTGGC
ACTTGATGTAATTCTCCTTGGAATTTGCCCTTTTTGAGTTTGGATCTTGGTTCATTCTCAAGCCTCAGAC
AGTGGTTCAAAGTTTTTTTCTTCCATTTCAGGTGTCGTGAAAACTACGCCACCATGACCGAGTACAAGCC
CACGGTGCGCCTCGCCACCCGCGACGACGTCCCCAGGGCCGTACGCACCCTCGCCGCCGCGTTCGCCGAC
TACCCCGCCACGCGCCACACCGTCGATCCGGACCGCCACATCGAGCGGGTCACCGAGCTGCAAGAACTCT
TCCTCACGCGCGTCGGGCTCGACATCGGCAAGGTGTGGGTCGCGGACGACGGCGCCGCGGTGGCGGTCTG
GACCACGCCGGAGAGCGTCGAAGCGGGGGCGGTGTTCGCCGAGATCGGCCCGCGCATGGCCGAGTTGAGC
GGTTCCCGGCTGGCCGCGCAGCAACAGATGGAAGGCCTCCTGGCGCCGCACCGGCCCAAGGAGCCCGCGT
GGTTCCTGGCCACCGTCGGCGTCTCGCCCGACCACCAGGGCAAGGGTCTGGGCAGCGCCGTCGTGCTCCC
CGGAGTGGAGGCGGCCGAGCGCGCCGGGGTGCCCGCCTTCCTGGAGACCTCCGCGCCCCGCAACCTCCCC
TTCTACGAGCGGCTCGGCTTCACCGTCACCGCCGACGTCGAGGTGCCCGAAGGACCGCGCACCTGGTGCA
TGACCCGCAAGCCCGGTGCCTGATAACAACTCGAGTACCGGCTTAAGTGATAGATCGGAAGAGCGGTTCA
GCAGGAATGCCGAGACCGGTTTAAACTCAGTGTCCATAGCGACGCCGGCGCGATAAGCTATCTATAACAA
GAAAATATATATATAATAAGTTATCACGTAAGTAGAACATGAAATAACAATATAATTATCGTATGAGTTA
AATCTTAAAAGTCACGTAAAAGATAATCATGCGTCATTTTGACTCACGCGGTCGTTATAGTTCAAAATCA
GTGACACTTACCGCATTGACAAGCACGCCTCACGGGAGCTCCAAGCGGCGACTGAGATGTCCTAAATGCA
CAGCGACGGATTCGCGCTATTTAGAAAGAGAGAGCAATATTTCAAGAATGCATGCGTCAATTTTACGCAG
ACTATCTTTGTGTGGTTAAGAGCTCAAGCTTCTGAGATGCAGGTACATCCCACTGATGAGTCCCAAATAG
GACGAAACGCGCTTCGGTGCGTCTGGGATTCCACTGCTATCCACGCGGCCGCACGGCATTACGTTAGACG
TCTAGGCCACACCACCCTGAAGGCGCCTGCTCGCCTCTGATCTGTTGAAGCTAAGCAGGGTCGGTCCTGG
TTAGTACTTGGATGGGACTCCGCCTGGTAATAGCCGGTACCGTAGGCTTGCATGGTCATAGCTGTTTCCT
TGCGTATTGGGCGCTCTCCGCTTCCTCGCTCACTGACTCGCTGCGCTCGGTCGTTCGGGTAAAGCCTGGG
GTGCCTAATGAGCAAAAGGCCAGCAAAAGGCCAGGAACCGTAAAAAGGCCGCGTTGCTGGCGTTTTTCCA
TAGGCTCCGCCCCCCTGACGAGCATCACAAAAATCGACGCTCAAGTCAGAGGTGGCGAAACCCGACAGGA
CTATAAAGATACCAGGCGTTTCCCCCTGGAAGCTCCCTCGTGCGCTCTCCTGTTCCGACCCTGCCGCTTA
CCGGATACCTGTCCGCCTTTCTCCCTTCGGGAAGCGTGGCGCTTTCTCATAGCTCACGCTGTAGGTATCT
CAGTTCGGTGTAGGTCGTTCGCTCCAAGCTGGGCTGTGTGCACGAACCCCCCGTTCAGCCCGACCGCTGC
GCCTTATCCGGTAACTATCGTCTTGAGTCCAACCCGGTAAGACACGACTTATCGCCACTGGCAGCAGCCA
CTGGTAACAGGATTAGCAGAGCGAGGTATGTAGGCGGTGCTACAGAGTTCTTGAAGTGGTGGCCTAACTA
CGGCTACACTAGAAGAACAGTATTTGGTATCTGCGCTCTGCTGAAGCCAGTTACCTTCGGAAAAAGAGTT
GGTAGCTCTTGATCCGGCAAACAAACCACCGCTGGTAGCGGTGGTTTTTTTGTTTGCAAGCAGCAGATTA
CGCGCAGAAAAAAAGGATCTCAAGAAGATCCTTTGATCTTTTCTACGGGGTCTGACGCTCAGTGGAACGA
AAACTCACGTTAAGGGATTTTGGTCATGAGATTATCAAAAAGGATCTTCACCTAGATCCTTTTAAATTAA
AAATGAAGTTTTAAATCAATCTAAAGTATATATGAGTAAACTTGGTCTGACAGTTACCAATGCTTAATCA
GTGAGGCACCTATCTCAGCGATCTGTCTATTTCGTTCATCCATAGTTGCCTGACTCCCCGTCGTGTAGAT
AACTACGATACGGGAGGGCTTACCATCTGGCCCCAGTGCTGCAATGATACCGCGAGAACCACGCTCACCG
GCTCCAGATTTATCAGCAATAAACCAGCCAGCCGGAAGGGCCGAGCGCAGAAGTGGTCCTGCAACTTTAT
CCGCCTCCATCCAGTCTATTAATTGTTGCCGGGAAGCTAGAGTAAGTAGTTCGCCAGTTAATAGTTTGCG
CAACGTTGTTGCCATTGCTACAGGCATCGTGGTGTCACGCTCGTCGTTTGGTATGGCTTCATTCAGCTCC
GGTTCCCAACGATCAAGGCGAGTTACATGATCCCCCATGTTGTGCAAAAAAGCGGTTAGCTCCTTCGGTC
CTCCGATCGTTGTCAGAAGTAAGTTGGCCGCAGTGTTATCACTCATGGTTATGGCAGCACTGCATAATTC
TCTTACTGTCATGCCATCCGTAAGATGCTTTTCTGTGACTGGTGAGTACTCAACCAAGTCATTCTGAGAA
TAGTGTATGCGGCGACCGAGTTGCTCTTGCCCGGCGTCAATACGGGATAATACCGCGCCACATAGCAGAA
CTTTAAAAGTGCTCATCATTGGAAAACGTTCTTCGGGGCGAAAACTCTCAAGGATCTTACCGCTGTTGAG
ATCCAGTTCGATGTAACCCACTCGTGCACCCAACTGATCTTCAGCATCTTTTACTTTCACCAGCGTTTCT
GGGTGAGCAAAAACAGGAAGGCAAAATGCCGCAAAAAAGGGAATAAGGGCGACACGGAAATGTTGAATAC
TCATACTCTTCCTTTTTCAATATTATTGAAGCATTTATCAGGGTTATTGTCTCATGAGCGGATACATATT
TGAATGTATTTAGAAAAATAAACAAATAGGGGTTCCGCGCACATTTCCCCGAAAAGTGCCAC
